>Addgene plasmid #39660 | KHBD00574 | depositor partial sequence | sequence record 50100 | KHBD00574 sequence 1983 bps
ATGGTCATGTTGCAATCGCCGGCGCAAAAGGCCAGCGATAGTGCGTCAGCCCAAAACACAGCCGTCGGTG
GCCTGATGAGTCCCAACTCGAACCCGGACTCGCCCAAGTCCAACACCTCGCCGGATGTGGCGAGTGCGGA
CAGTGTGGTGTCCGGCACAGGCGGTGGCAGCACTCCGCCAGCGGCCAAGATACCCAAGTTCATCATCAGC
GCCAATGGCGCAGCGGTGGCGGGAAAACAGGAGCAGGAGCTGAGGTACTCCCTCGAACGGCTCAAGCAGA
TGAGCAGTGAATCGGGCAGCTTGCTCAGCCGCTTGAGCCCCTTGCAGGAGGACTCCCAGGATAAGGAGAA
ACCCAATCACAACAACAACAGCAGTCTAACTAATCATAATGCAAACAGCAATACACGTCGCTCGCAATCC
CCTCCAGCTTCGATGGGATCTGTAAGCTTCTCCTCGCCAGCCCAGCAGCGAAAGCTCCTGGAACTGAATG
CTGTGCGCCACTTGGCAAGGCCGGAGCCACTGCAGCATCCTCATGCGGCCCTGCTGCAGCAGCATCCCCA
CTTGCTGCAGAATCCGCAGTTCCTGGCCGCCGCCCAGCAGCACATGCACCATCATCAGCATCAGCATCAG
CATCACCAGCATCCCGCACATCCGCATTCGCATCAGCATCCGCATCCACACCCTCATCCGCATCCCCATC
CGCATCCGTCGGCGGTCTTTCATTTGAGGGCTCCCAGCAGCAGCAGCACTGCCCCACCCTCGCCGGCCAC
CTCGCCCCTGTCGCCGCCCACATCCCCGGCCATGCATTCCGACCAGCAGATGAGTCCACCCATCGCTCCC
CCCCAAAATCCGCCACATTCCTCGCAGCCACCACAACAGCAGCAGGTTGCCGCACCATCGGACATGGATC
TCGAGCGGATTAAGCTGGTGGCTGCGGTGGCAGCCCGCACCACTCAAGCTTCCAGCACCTCCGCCTTGGC
GTCCGCCTCGAACTCCGTGTCCAATGCCAGCACCTCCATCTCCAACTCCAGCTCCGGATCGCCCAGTGGA
CGCGACTTGAGCGACTACGGATTCCGAATACAGCTGGGTGGCCTGGCGGCGGCGGCAGCTGCTGCGGCGG
CCACCTCGCGTCAAATTGCAGCAGCCACATACGCGAGGAGCGACACCAGCGAGGAGCTCAACGTCGATGG
CAACGACGAGGACAGCAACGATGGATCGCACAGCACGCCGTCGGTCTGCCCAGTGGATCTGACGCGATCG
GTGAACAGCAGTGCTGCGGCGAATCCGAGTTCGGCCTCCACGAGTGCCTCCAGTGATCGAGATGCGGCCA
CAAAGCGGCTGGCCTTCTCCGTAGAGAACATACTGGATCCGAACAAGTTCACGGGCAACAAGCTGCCAAG
TGGTCCTTTCGGCCATCCCAGGCAGTGGAGCTACGAGAGGGACGAGGAAATGCAGGAGCGATTGGATGAC
GATCAGAGCGAGGATATGTCTGCCCAGGATTTGAATGACATGGATCAGGACGATATGTGTGACGATGGCA
GCGATATCGACGATCCCAGCAGCGAGACGGACTCCAAAAAGGGAGGCAGTCGTAATGGGGATGGAAAGTC
CGGAGGTGGCGGCGGAGGTGGTTCAAAGCCTCGACGAGCCCGCACCGCCTTCACGTACGAACAACTAGTT
TCCCTGGAGAACAAGTTCAAGACCACCAGATATCTCAGCGTCTGCGAGCGACTGAACTTGGCCCTCAGCT
TGAGCCTGACAGAGACGCAGGTTAAAATTTGGTTCCAGAACCGCCGCACCAAGTGGAAGAAGCAGAACCC
CGGCATGGATGTCAACTCCCCCACCATCCCCCCGCCCGGCGGCGGCTCCTTCGGACCGGGGGCATATGCC
AGCGGACTCCTGTACTCGCACGCGGTGCCCTATCCGCCATACGGCCCCTACTTCCACCCCCTGGGCGCAC
ATCACCTCAGCCACTCGCACTCA
