>Addgene plasmid #39660 | KHBD00574 | addgene partial sequence | sequence record 53422 | M13-F20 5'-TGTAAAACGACGGCCAGT-3'
GATTTTATTTTGACTGATAGTGACCTGTTCGTTGCAACAAATTGATGAGCAATGCTTTTTTATAATGCCA
ACTTTGTACAAAAAAGTTGGCACCATGGTCATGTTGCAATCGCCGGCGCAAAAGGCCAGCGATAGTGCGT
CAGCCCAAAACACAGCCGTCGGTGGCCTGATGAGTCCCAACTCGAACCCGGACTCGCCCAAGTCCAACAC
CTCGCCGGATGTGGCGAGTGCGGACAGTGTGGTGTCCGGCACAGGCGGTGGCAGCACTCCGCCAGCGGCC
AAGATACCCAAGTTCATCATCAGCGCCAATGGCGCAGCGGTGGCGGGAAAACAGGAGCAGGAGCTGAGGT
ACTCCCTCGAACGGCTCAAGCAGATGAGCAGTGAATCGGGCAGCTTGCTCAGCCGCTTGAGCCCCTTGCA
GGAGGACTCCCAGGATAAGGAGAAACCCAATCACAACAACAACAGCAGTCTAACTAATCATAATGCAAAC
AGCAATACACGTCGCTCGCAATCCCCTCCAGCTTCGATGGGATCTGTAAGCTTCTCCTCGCCAGCCCAGC
AGCGAAAGCTCCTGGAACTGAATGCTGTGCGCCACTTGGCAAGGCCGGAGCCACTGCAGCATCCTCATGC
GGCCCTGCTGCAGCAGCATCCCCACTTGCTGCAGAATCCGCAGTTCCTGGCCGCCGCCCAGCAGCACATG
CACCATCATCAGCATCAGCATCAGCATCACCAGCATCCCGCACATCCGCATTCGCATCAGCATCCGCATC
CACACCCTCATCCGCATCCCCATCCGCATCCGTCGGCGGTCTTTCATTTGAGGGCTCCCAGCAGCAGCAG
CACTGCCC
