[The description below was written by a language model from this plasmid's Addgene catalogue record.]
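Description:
KHBD00574 is a Gateway entry clone built in the Invitrogen pDONR221 backbone (about 2.5 kb without insert), carrying the open reading frame of the Drosophila melanogaster gene slouch (slou, CG6534, also known as S59 or NK-1), which encodes an NK-class homeodomain transcription factor. The insert is recorded as 1983 bp and was introduced by Gateway recombination cloning, so in the resulting entry clone the ORF would be expected to sit between attL recombination sites, although no feature table is provided to confirm the exact layout. The plasmid is a high-copy bacterial vector maintained in E. coli under kanamycin selection, and the insert can be sequence-verified from flanking M13 forward and reverse primer sites.

The construct has no promoter driving the insert and is not an expression vector. It serves as a shuttle source from which the slou coding sequence can be moved by LR recombination into any compatible Gateway destination vector. The depositor notes that ORFs in this collection were cloned open-ended, that is, without a stop codon, which allows in-frame C-terminal fusions to tags or functional domains supplied by the destination vector. It also means that a stop codon must come from that vector. The clone belongs to a collection of Drosophila ORFs associated with work on automated protein–DNA interaction screening of fly regulatory elements. This fits its use as a starting point for generating fusion proteins for such binding assays, though the record does not specify particular downstream destination vectors.
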