Addgene plasmid #39660: KHBD00574
Depositing lab: Bart Deplancke. Depositing organization: Swiss Federal Institute of Technology (EPFL). Publication: Automated protein-DNA interaction screening of Drosophila regulatory elements. Korneel Hens, Jean-Daniel Feuz, Alina Isakova, Antonina Lagovitina, Andreas Massouras, Julien Bryois, Patrick Callaerts, Susan E. Celniker, Bart Deplancke. Nat Methods. 2011 Oct 30;8(12):1065-70. 10.1038/nmeth.1763 PubMed 22037703.
Backbone
  Vector backbone: pDONR221
  Backbone manufacturer: Invitrogen
  Backbone size w/o insert (bp): 2536
  Vector type: Gateway DONR vector
Growth in bacteria
  Bacterial resistance: Kanamycin, 50 μg/mL
  Growth temperature: 37°C
  Growth strain: DH5alpha
  Copy number: High Copy
Gene/Insert
  Gene/Insert name: CG6534 (alt names: FBgn0002941; slou; slouch)
  Species: D. melanogaster (fly)
  Insert size (bp): 1983
  Entrez Gene: slou (a.k.a. Dmel_CG6534, CG6534, Dmel\CG6534, NK-1, NK1, NK1/S59, Nk1, S-59, S59, S59/NK-1, Slou, prd9, s59, slou/NK1)
  Promoter: none
  Cloning method: Gateway Cloning
  Sequencing primers: 5′ M13-F20; 3′ M13R
Terms and licenses: Academic/Nonprofit Terms; Industry Terms: Not Available to Industry
Depositor comments: Please note that the ORFs in this collection were cloned open-ended (without a stop codon).
How to cite: KHBD00574 was a gift from Bart Deplancke (Addgene plasmid # 39660 ; http://n2t.net/addgene:39660 ; RRID:Addgene_39660)
